>Addgene plasmid #173925 | Hygro-Bem1-mCherry-AID | depositor full sequence | sequence record 337356 | Hygro-Bem1-mCherry-AID  sequence 7246 bps
GGGCCAAAACGGTTCTAATACTATAGAAGATATCAACAACCTAGTGAATCTTCCCGATTATATATCTCGC
TCAGAAATGGTGCATTCCTTATTCGTTGTTTTGAATAATGGTTTCGACAGAGAATTTGAAAGAGACGAAA
ATCAAAACAATATTAAAACATTACAAGAAAACGATACAGCAACCTTTGCAACAGCATCTCAAACTTCTAA
TTTTGCCTCAACTAACCAAGACAACACTTTAACTGGCGAAGACTTGAAGTTAAACAAGAAACTCTCAGAT
TTATCTTTATCGGGCTCCAAGCAGGCTCCAGCCCAATCAACTTCTGGATTGAAAACTACTAAAATTAAAT
TTTATTACAAAGACGATATTTTTGCTTTAATGCTGAAGGGTGACACAACCTATAAAGAACTTCGTAGTAA
AATCGCTCCAAGGATTGATACAGATAATTTTAAATTACAAACCAAATTATTTGATGGTAGCGGGGAGGAA
ATTAAGACTGATTCACAAGTCAGTAACATAATCCAAGCCAAACTGAAAATTTCCGTTCACGATATTAGAC
TCGGTGGCGGAGGAAGCATGGTGAGCAAGGGCGAGGAGGATAACATGGCCATCATCAAGGAGTTCATGCG
CTTCAAGGTGCACATGGAGGGCTCCGTGAACGGCCACGAGTTCGAGATCGAGGGCGAGGGCGAGGGCCGC
CCCTACGAGGGCACCCAGACCGCCAAGCTGAAGGTGACCAAGGGTGGCCCCCTGCCCTTCGCCTGGGACA
TCCTGTCCCCTCAGTTCATGTACGGCTCCAAGGCCTACGTGAAGCACCCCGCCGACATCCCCGACTACTT
GAAGCTGTCCTTCCCCGAGGGCTTCAAGTGGGAGCGCGTGATGAACTTCGAGGACGGCGGCGTGGTGACC
GTGACCCAGGACTCCTCCCTGCAGGACGGCGAGTTCATCTACAAGGTGAAGCTGCGCGGCACCAACTTCC
CCTCCGACGGCCCCGTAATGCAGAAGAAGACCATGGGCTGGGAGGCCTCCTCCGAGCGGATGTACCCCGA
GGACGGCGCCCTGAAGGGCGAGATCAAGCAGAGGCTGAAGCTGAAGGACGGCGGCCACTACGACGCTGAG
GTCAAGACCACCTACAAGGCCAAGAAGCCCGTGCAGCTGCCCGGCGCCTACAACGTCAACATCAAGTTGG
ACATCACCTCCCACAACGAGGACTACACCATCGTGGAACAGTACGAACGCGCCGAGGGCCGCCACTCCAC
CGGCGGCATGGACGAGCTGTACAAGGTCGACGGTGCAGGCGCCGGGGCTGGTGCTGGGGCAGGTACCCCT
AAAGATCCAGCCAAACCTCCGGCCAAGGCACAAGTTGTGGGATGGCCACCGGTGAGATCATACCGGAAGA
ACGTGATGGTTTCCTGCCAAAAATCAAGCGGTGGCCCGGAGGCGGCGGCGTTCGTGAAGGTATCACCCGG
GTAACTCGAGTAAGCTTGGTACCGCGGCTAGCTAAGATCCGCTCTAACCGAAAAGGAAGGAGTTAGACAA
CCTGAAGTCTAGGTCCCTATTTATTTTTTTATAGTTATGTTAGTATTAAGAACGTTATTTATATTTCAAA
TTTTTCTTTTTTTTCTGTACAGACGCGTGTACGCATGTAACATTATACTGAAAACCTTGCTTGAGAAGGT
TTTGGGACGCTCGAAGATCCAGCTCAGCGTACGTCGACAATACGACTCACTATAGGGAGACCGGCAGATC
CGCGGCCGCATAGGCCACTAGTGGATCTGATATCATCGATGAATTCGAGCTCGTTTTCGACACTGGATGG
CGGCGTTAGTATCGAATCGACAGCAGTATAGCGACCAGCATTCACATACGATTGACGCATGATATTACTT
TCTGCGCACTTAACTTCGCATCTGGGCAGATGATGTCGAGGCGAAAAAAAATATAAATCACGCTAACATT
TGATTAAAATAGAACAACTACAATATAAAAAAACTATACAAATGACAAGTTCTTGAAAACAAGAATCTTT
TTATTGTCAGTACTGATTATTCCTTTGCCCTCGGACGAGTGCTGGGGCGTCGGTTTCCACTATCGGCGAG
TACTTCTACACAGCCATCGGTCCAGACGGCCGCGCTTCTGCGGGCGATTTGTGTACGCCCGACAGTCCCG
GCTCCGGATCGGACGATTGCGTCGCATCGACCCTGCGCCCAAGCTGCATCATCGAAATTGCCGTCAACCA
AGCTCTGATAGAGTTGGTCAAGACCAATGCGGAGCATATACGCCCGGAGCCGCGGCGATCCTGCAAGCTC
CGGATGCCTCCGCTCGAAGTAGCGCGTCTGCTGCTCCATACAAGCCAACCACGGCCTCCAGAAGAAGATG
TTGGCGACCTCGTATTGGGAATCCCCGAACATCGCCTCGCTCCAGTCAATGACCGCTGTTATGCGGCCAT
TGTCCGTCAGGACATTGTTGGAGCCGAAATCCGCGTGCACGAGGTGCCGGACTTCGGGGCAGTCCTCGGC
CCAAAGCATCAGCTCATCGAGAGCCTGCGCGACGGACGCACTGACGGTGTCGTCCATCACAGTTTGCCAG
TGATACACATGGGGATCAGCAATCGCGCATATGAAATCACGCCATGTAGTGTATTGACCGATTCCTTGCG
GTCCGAATGGGCCGAACCCGCTCGTCTGGCTAAGATCGGCCGCAGCGATCGCATCCATGGCCTCCGCGAC
CGGCTGCAGAACAGCGGGCAGTTCGGTTTCAGGCAGGTCTTGCAACGTGACACCCTGTGCACGGCGGGAG
ATGCAATAGGTCAGGCTCTCGCTGAATTCCCCAATGTCAAGCACTTCCGGAATCGGGAGCGCGGCCGATG
CAAAGTGCCGATAAACATAACGATCTTTGTAGAAACCATCGGCGCAGCTATTTACCCGCAGGACATATCC
ACGCCCTCCTACATCGAAGCTGAAAGCACGAGATTCTTCGCCCTCCGAGAGCTGCATCAGGTCGGAGACG
CTGTCGAACTTTTCGATCAGAAACTTCTCGACAGACGTCGCGGTGAGTTCAGGCTTTTTACCCATGGTTG
TTTATGTTCGGATGTGATGTGAGAACTGTATCCTAGCAAGATTTTAAAAGGAAGTATATGAAAGAAGAAC
CTCAGTGGCAAATCCTAACCTTTTATATTTCTCTACAGGGGCGCGGCGTGGGGACAATTCAACGCGTCTG
TGAGGGGAGCGTTTCCCTGCTCGCAGGTCTGCAGCGAGGAGCCGTAATTTTTGCTTCGCGCCGTGCGGCC
ATCAAAATGTATGGATGCAAATGATTATACATGGGGATGTATGGGCTAAATGTACGGGCGACAGTCACAT
CATGCCCCTGAGCTGCGCACGTCAAGACTGTCAAGGAGGGTATTCTGGGCCTCCATGTCGCTGGCCGGGT
GACCCGGCGGGGACGAGGCAAGCTAAACAGATCTGGCGCGCCTTAATTAACCCGGGGATCCGTCGACCTG
CAGCGTACGAAGCTTCAGCTGGCGGCCGCGTTCTATAGTGTCACCTAAATCGTATGTGATCTAGTGTTAG
AAGACGAAGCATTTTTCTTCTTTACTTGGCAGATGCACATAGGTTGAACATTTTAATCAACTTTATGATG
ATTTGCGAGAGTAATAAGATTCTCCCGAACAGTAATAATATTAAGGTATCCAATTCTTCCGAAACAGCGT
GATTTGTAATAAAAATAAATAAGGACATATATGTATATAGAAAGTTGCTTAAACTTTTTAGACCACTTGG
AAATATTTTTTATTTATATTTTTCTTCAAATGTAAAGTTGGGTACCTAAGCTTAAATTCACCTGAAAATG
AATTATATGAAAGATTTTACACCACATGTAAAAAAAAACGTACAAAAAGCCAAATATTTCCACTCAATCA
TAATGCATGAATTATAGGTATTTTAAGTTATATTGCTGACGTAAAATTCAGAAGAGACTACAAGAAAAAT
TCTGAACATATTTATTCTTAAATATGCTTTTGTGCTTCCATATGTGTCAAAGGATAATGTGGCTCCCTGG
GGACAAGGCAAGCTCAGTGTCCCTTCTCGCTGTCTTTTCGAAAGAGTCATATGTATACCGGCAATAGTAA
CTTGCCTGATTTATGCATAATGCCGTTGTATTTGCTAGCCAGTTTTCCACCGCTGTCTGTGGGTTGCGAC
CATGCTACCTGGTACCTAGGAATAACTTCACCGTAAACAATATTTTCTCTTGCAACGTCAATCAATTTGG
TTGCGATACCCAACTTCCTTGCTGTCCTGCACACCCAAATTCTCGATATGCCAATCTTAAAATCGGGGTA
CACATTCTGTACCAATCTTCTAGAATCATAAACCATCCAACGTCCACGACTAGATGTTTTACCATTGCCC
CCATAAAGGTTCTCTATAATTATTATTCCGACCGCCCTGTCATTTCTTATGTATACAAACGCTTTGCCTT
TTTCTTCTGTGGTACTGTTCCAAATGACATTCTCATCGTGTGGCGCATTCAGCTCGTTATTCACTAGTGT
CATTATCTCCGTCATGGTAATAGTGGACTCTTGTTCCAAACTGGAACAACACTCAACTCTATCTCGGGCT
ATTCTTTTGATTTATAAGGGATTTTGCCGATTTCGGTCTATTGGTTAAAAAATGAGCTGATTTAACAAAA
ATTTAACGCGAATTTTAACAAAATATTAACGTTTACAATTTTATGGTGCACTCTCAGTACAATCTGCTCT
GATGCCGCATAGTTAAGCCAGCCCCGACACCCGCCAACACCCGCTGACGCGCCCTGACGGGCTTGTCTGC
TCCCGGCATCCGCTTACAGACAAGCTGTGACCGTCTCCGGGAGCTGCATGTGTCAGAGGTTTTCACCGTC
ATCACCGAAACGCGCGAGACGAAAGGGCCTCGTGATACGCCTATTTTTATAGGTTAATGTCATGATAATA
ATGGTTTCTTAGACGTCAGGTGGCACTTTTCGGGGAAATGTGCGCGGAACCCCTATTTGTTTATTTTTCT
AAATACATTCAAATATGTATCCGCTCATGAGACAATAACCCTGATAAATGCTTCAATAATATTGAAAAAG
GAAGAGTATGAGTATTCAACATTTCCGTGTCGCCCTTATTCCCTTTTTTGCGGCATTTTGCCTTCCTGTT
TTTGCTCACCCAGAAACGCTGGTGAAAGTAAAAGATGCTGAAGATCAGTTGGGTGCACGAGTGGGTTACA
TCGAACTGGATCTCAACAGCGGTAAGATCCTTGAGAGTTTTCGCCCCGAAGAACGTTTTCCAATGATGAG
CACTTTTAAAGTTCTGCTATGTGGCGCGGTATTATCCCGTATTGACGCCGGGCAAGAGCAACTCGGTCGC
CGCATACACTATTCTCAGAATGACTTGGTTGAGTACTCACCAGTCACAGAAAAGCATCTTACGGATGGCA
TGACAGTAAGAGAATTATGCAGTGCTGCCATAACCATGAGTGATAACACTGCGGCCAACTTACTTCTGAC
AACGATCGGAGGACCGAAGGAGCTAACCGCTTTTTTGCACAACATGGGGGATCATGTAACTCGCCTTGAT
CGTTGGGAACCGGAGCTGAATGAAGCCATACCAAACGACGAGCGTGACACCACGATGCCTGTAGCAATGG
CAACAACGTTGCGCAAACTATTAACTGGCGAACTACTTACTCTAGCTTCCCGGCAACAATTAATAGACTG
GATGGAGGCGGATAAAGTTGCAGGACCACTTCTGCGCTCGGCCCTTCCGGCTGGCTGGTTTATTGCTGAT
AAATCTGGAGCCGGTGAGCGTGGGTCTCGCGGTATCATTGCAGCACTGGGGCCAGATGGTAAGCCCTCCC
GTATCGTAGTTATCTACACGACGGGGAGTCAGGCAACTATGGATGAACGAAATAGACAGATCGCTGAGAT
AGGTGCCTCACTGATTAAGCATTGGTAACTGTCAGACCAAGTTTACTCATATATACTTTAGATTGATTTA
AAACTTCATTTTTAATTTAAAAGGATCTAGGTGAAGATCCTTTTTGATAATCTCATGACCAAAATCCCTT
AACGTGAGTTTTCGTTCCACTGAGCGTCAGACCCCGTAGAAAAGATCAAAGGATCTTCTTGAGATCCTTT
TTTTCTGCGCGTAATCTGCTGCTTGCAAACAAAAAAACCACCGCTACCAGCGGTGGTTTGTTTGCCGGAT
CAAGAGCTACCAACTCTTTTTCCGAAGGTAACTGGCTTCAGCAGAGCGCAGATACCAAATACTGTTCTTC
TAGTGTAGCCGTAGTTAGGCCACCACTTCAAGAACTCTGTAGCACCGCCTACATACCTCGCTCTGCTAAT
CCTGTTACCAGTGGCTGCTGCCAGTGGCGATAAGTCGTGTCTTACCGGGTTGGACTCAAGACGATAGTTA
CCGGATAAGGCACAGCGGTCGGGCTGAACGGGGGGTTCGTGCACACAGCCCAGCTTGGAGCGAACGACCT
ACACCGAACTGAGATACCTACAGCGTGAGCTATGAGAAAGCGCCACGCTTCCCGAAGGGAGAAAGGCGGA
CAGGTATCCGGTAAGCGGCAGGGTCGGAACAGGAGAGCGCACGAGGGAGCTTCCAGGGGGAAACGCCTGG
TATCTTTATAGTCCTGTCGGGTTTCGCCACCTCTGACTTGAGCGTCGATTTTTGTGATGCTCGTCAGGGG
GGCGGAGCCTATGGAAAAACGCCAGCAACGCGGCCTTTTTACGGTTCCTGGCCTTTTGCTGGCCTTTTGC
TCACATGTTCTTTCCTGCGTTATCCCCTGATTCTGTGGATAACCGTATTACCGCCTTTGAGTGAGCTGAT
ACCGCTCGCCGCAGCCGAACGACCGAGCGCAGCGAGTCAGTGAGCGAGGAAGCGGAAGAGCGCCCAATAC
GCAAACCGCCTCTCCCCGCGCGTTGGCCGATTCATTAATGCAGCTGGCACGACAGGTTTCCCGACTGGAA
AGCGGGCAGTGAGCGCAACGCAATTAATGTGAGTTAGCTCACTCATTAGGCACCCCAGGCTTTACACTTT
ATGCTTCCGCGGCTCGTATGTTGTGTGGAATTAAGAGATTTAACCATGACGCCGCCATCCAACGGTCATG
GGGCGCTTAGTGCCAGAAATTCGAGCCAACCTTCTACGGCGAATAATGGAAGTAATTCATTCAAGAGCTC
AGCCGTCCCACAGACTTCGCCTGGTCAGCCGAGAAA
Features (pLannotate 1.2.2; 20 found; start..end, strand, type, name):
     26..556     +  CDS            BEM1 (fragment): BEM1_YEAST - Also known as SRO1. Experimental evidence at protein level: Swiss-Prot protein existence level 1. Necessary for cell polarization during vegetative growth. May link the cytoskeleton to morphogenic determinants on the cell surface. From Saccharomyces cerevisiae (strain ATCC 204508 / S288c) (Baker's yeast).
    578..1285    +  CDS            mCherry: mCherry is a basic (constitutively fluorescent) red fluorescent protein published in 2004, derived from Discosoma sp.. It is reported to be a very rapidly-maturing monomer with low acid sensitivity.
   1328..1465    +  CDS            mini-AID (fragment): minimal degron from the auxin-responsive IAA17 protein of Arabidopsis thaliana (Kubota et al., 2013) acts as an auxin-inducible degron (AID) in the presence of TIR1
   1507..1696    +  terminator     CYC1 terminator: S. cerevisiae CYC1; transcription terminator for CYC1
   1719..1736    +  promoter       T7 promoter (fragment): promoter for bacteriophage T7 RNA polymerase
   1844..3419    -  gene           hphMX6: yeast selectable marker conferring hygromycin resistance
   3532..3550    -  promoter       SP6 promoter: promoter for bacteriophage SP6 RNA polymerase
   3782..3799    +  terminator     PGK1 terminator (fragment): S. cerevisae PGK1; transcription terminator for 3-phosphoglycerate kinase gene
   4014..4064    +  CDS            YB200_YEAST (fragment): Protein inferred from homology: Swiss-Prot protein existence level 3. From Saccharomyces cerevisiae (strain ATCC 204508 / S288c) (Baker's yeast).
   4110..4565    -  CDS            ECO1 (fragment): ECO1_YEAST - Also known as CTF7. Experimental evidence at protein level: Swiss-Prot protein existence level 1. Required for establishment of sister chromatid cohesion during S phase but not for its further maintenance during G2 or M phases or for loading the cohesin complex onto DNA. Interacts with the three known alternate replication factor C (RFC) complexes, suggesting that these complexes have essential but redundant activity in cohesion establishment. Acts by acetylating the cohesin complex component SMC3. In vitro, possesses acetyltransferase activity where it can acetylate itself and co
   4568..4731    +  rep_origin     M13 ori (fragment): M13 bacteriophage origin of replication; arrow indicates direction of (+) strand synthesis
   4732..4781    -  misc_feature   bom (fragment): basis of mobility region from pBR322
   4883..4918    -  CDS            rop (fragment): Rop protein, which maintains plasmids at low copy number; rop
   5013..5117    +  promoter       AmpR promoter: bla
   5118..5978    +  CDS            AmpR: β-lactamase; bla; confers resistance to ampicillin, carbenicillin, and related antibiotics
   6149..6737    +  rep_origin     ori: high-copy-number ColE1/pMB1/pBR322/pUC origin of replication
   6920..7012    +  CDS            lacI (fragment): lac repressor; lacI; The lac repressor binds to the lac operator to inhibit transcription in E. coli. This inhibition can be relieved by adding lactose or isopropyl-β-D-thiogalactopyranoside (IPTG).
   7025..7046    +  protein_bind   CAP binding site: CAP binding activates transcription in the presence of cAMP. E. coli catabolite activator protein
   7061..7079    +  promoter       lac UV5 promoter (fragment): E. coli lac promoter with an "up" mutation
   7098..7244    +  CDS            CDC14 (fragment): CDC14_YEAST - Also known as OAF3. Experimental evidence at protein level: Swiss-Prot protein existence level 1. Protein phosphatase which antagonizes mitotic cyclin- dependent kinase CDC28, the inactivation of which is essential for exit from mitosis. To access its substrates, is released from nucleolar sequestration during mitosis. Plays an essential in coordinating the nuclear division cycle with cytokinesis through the cytokinesis checkpoint. Involved in chromosome segregation, where it is required for meiosis I spindle dissambly as well as for establishing two consecutive chromosome segreg
