>Addgene plasmid #173925 | Hygro-Bem1-mCherry-AID | addgene full sequence | sequence record 341445 | Addgene NGS Result
GCCTCTCCCCGCGCGTTGGCCGATTCATTAATGCAGCTGGCACGACAGGTTTCCCGACTGGAAAGCGGGC
AGTGAGCGCAACGCAATTAATGTGAGTTAGCTCACTCATTAGGCACCCCAGGCTTTACACTTTATGCTTC
CGCGGCTCGTATGTTGTGTGGAATTAAGAGATTTAACCATGACGCCGCCATCCAACGGTCATGGGGCGCT
TAGTGCCAGAAATTCGAGCCAACCTTCTACGGCGAATAATGGAAGTAATTCATTCAAGAGCTCAGCCGTC
CCACAGACTTCGCCTGGTCAGCCGAGAAAGGGCCAAAACGGTTCTAATACTATAGAAGATATCAACAACC
TAGTGAATCTTCCCGATTATATATCTCGCTCAGAAATGGTGCATTCCTTATTCGTTGTTTTGAATAATGG
TTTCGACAGAGAATTTGAAAGAGACGAAAATCAAAACAATATTAAAACATTACAAGAAAACGATACAGCA
ACCTTTGCAACAGCATCTCAAACTTCTAATTTTGCCTCAACTAACCAAGACAACACTTTAACTGGCGAAG
ACTTGAAGTTAAACAAGAAACTCTCAGATTTATCTTTATCGGGCTCCAAGCAGGCTCCAGCCCAATCAAC
TTCTGGATTGAAAACTACTAAAATTAAATTTTATTACAAAGACGATATTTTTGCTTTAATGCTGAAGGGT
GACACAACCTATAAAGAACTTCGTAGTAAAATCGCTCCAAGGATTGATACAGATAATTTTAAATTACAAA
CCAAATTATTTGATGGTAGCGGGGAGGAAATTAAGACTGATTCACAAGTCAGTAACATAATCCAAGCCAA
ACTGAAAATTTCCGTTCACGATATTAGACTCGGTGGCGGAGGAAGCATGGTGAGCAAGGGCGAGGAGGAT
AACATGGCCATCATCAAGGAGTTCATGCGCTTCAAGGTGCACATGGAGGGCTCCGTGAACGGCCACGAGT
TCGAGATCGAGGGCGAGGGCGAGGGCCGCCCCTACGAGGGCACCCAGACCGCCAAGCTGAAGGTGACCAA
GGGTGGCCCCCTGCCCTTCGCCTGGGACATCCTGTCCCCTCAGTTCATGTACGGCTCCAAGGCCTACGTG
AAGCACCCCGCCGACATCCCCGACTACTTGAAGCTGTCCTTCCCCGAGGGCTTCAAGTGGGAGCGCGTGA
TGAACTTCGAGGACGGCGGCGTGGTGACCGTGACCCAGGACTCCTCCCTGCAGGACGGCGAGTTCATCTA
CAAGGTGAAGCTGCGCGGCACCAACTTCCCCTCCGACGGCCCCGTAATGCAGAAGAAGACCATGGGCTGG
GAGGCCTCCTCCGAGCGGATGTACCCCGAGGACGGCGCCCTGAAGGGCGAGATCAAGCAGAGGCTGAAGC
TGAAGGACGGCGGCCACTACGACGCTGAGGTCAAGACCACCTACAAGGCCAAGAAGCCCGTGCAGCTGCC
CGGCGCCTACAACGTCAACATCAAGTTGGACATCACCTCCCACAACGAGGACTACACCATCGTGGAACAG
TACGAACGCGCCGAGGGCCGCCACTCCACCGGCGGCATGGACGAGCTGTACAAGGTCGACGGTGCAGGCG
CCGGGGCTGGTGCTGGGGCAGGTACCCCTAAAGATCCAGCCAAACCTCCGGCCAAGGCACAAGTTGTGGG
ATGGCCACCGGTGAGATCATACCGGAAGAACGTGATGGTTTCCTGCCAAAAATCAAGCGGTGGCCCGGAG
GCGGCGGCGTTCGTGAAGGTATCACCCGGGTAACTCGAGTAAGCTTGGTACCGCGGCTAGCTAAGATCCG
CTCTAACCGAAAAGGAAGGAGTTAGACAACCTGAAGTCTAGGTCCCTATTTATTTTTTTATAGTTATGTT
AGTATTAAGAACGTTATTTATATTTCAAATTTTTCTTTTTTTTCTGTACAGACGCGTGTACGCATGTAAC
ATTATACTGAAAACCTTGCTTGAGAAGGTTTTGGGACGCTCGAAGATCCAGCTCAGCGTACGTCGACAAT
ACGACTCACTATAGGGAGACCGGCAGATCCGCGGCCGCATAGGCCACTAGTGGATCTGATATCATCGATG
AATTCGAGCTCGTTTTCGACACTGGATGGCGGCGTTAGTATCGAATCGACAGCAGTATAGCGACCAGCAT
TCACATACGATTGACGCATGATATTACTTTCTGCGCACTTAACTTCGCATCTGGGCAGATGATGTCGAGG
CGAAAAAAAATATAAATCACGCTAACATTTGATTAAAATAGAACAACTACAATATAAAAAAACTATACAA
ATGACAAGTTCTTGAAAACAAGAATCTTTTTATTGTCAGTACTGATTATTCCTTTGCCCTCGGACGAGTG
CTGGGGCGTCGGTTTCCACTATCGGCGAGTACTTCTACACAGCCATCGGTCCAGACGGCCGCGCTTCTGC
GGGCGATTTGTGTACGCCCGACAGTCCCGGCTCCGGATCGGACGATTGCGTCGCATCGACCCTGCGCCCA
AGCTGCATCATCGAAATTGCCGTCAACCAAGCTCTGATAGAGTTGGTCAAGACCAATGCGGAGCATATAC
GCCCGGAGCCGCGGCGATCCTGCAAGCTCCGGATGCCTCCGCTCGAAGTAGCGCGTCTGCTGCTCCATAC
AAGCCAACCACGGCCTCCAGAAGAAGATGTTGGCGACCTCGTATTGGGAATCCCCGAACATCGCCTCGCT
CCAGTCAATGACCGCTGTTATGCGGCCATTGTCCGTCAGGACATTGTTGGAGCCGAAATCCGCGTGCACG
AGGTGCCGGACTTCGGGGCAGTCCTCGGCCCAAAGCATCAGCTCATCGAGAGCCTGCGCGACGGACGCAC
TGACGGTGTCGTCCATCACAGTTTGCCAGTGATACACATGGGGATCAGCAATCGCGCATATGAAATCACG
CCATGTAGTGTATTGACCGATTCCTTGCGGTCCGAATGGGCCGAACCCGCTCGTCTGGCTAAGATCGGCC
GCAGCGATCGCATCCATGGCCTCCGCGACCGGCTGCAGAACAGCGGGCAGTTCGGTTTCAGGCAGGTCTT
GCAACGTGACACCCTGTGCACGGCGGGAGATGCAATAGGTCAGGCTCTCGCTGAATTCCCCAATGTCAAG
CACTTCCGGAATCGGGAGCGCGGCCGATGCAAAGTGCCGATAAACATAACGATCTTTGTAGAAACCATCG
GCGCAGCTATTTACCCGCAGGACATATCCACGCCCTCCTACATCGAAGCTGAAAGCACGAGATTCTTCGC
CCTCCGAGAGCTGCATCAGGTCGGAGACGCTGTCGAACTTTTCGATCAGAAACTTCTCGACAGACGTCGC
GGTGAGTTCAGGCTTTTTACCCATGGTTGTTTATGTTCGGATGTGATGTGAGAACTGTATCCTAGCAAGA
TTTTAAAAGGAAGTATATGAAAGAAGAACCTCAGTGGCAAATCCTAACCTTTTATATTTCTCTACAGGGG
CGCGGCGTGGGGACAATTCAACGCGTCTGTGAGGGGAGCGTTTCCCTGCTCGCAGGTCCGCAGCGAGGAG
CCGTAATTTTTGCTTCGCGCCGTGCGGCCATCAAAATGTATGGATGCAAATGATTATACATGGGGATGTA
TGGGCTAAATGTACGGGCGACAGTCACATCATGCCCCTGAGCTGCGCACGTCAAGACTGTCAAGGAGGGT
ATTCTGGGCCTCCATGTCGCTGGCCGGGTGACCCGGCGGGGACGAGGCAAGCTAAACAGATCTGGCGCGC
CTTAATTAACCCGGGGATCCGTCGACCTGCAGCGTACGAAGCTTCAGCTGGCGGCCGCGTTCTATAGTGT
CACCTAAATCGTATGTGATCTAGTGTTAGAAGACGAAGCATTTTTCTTCTTTACTTGGCAGATGCACATA
GGTTGAACATTTTAATCAACTTTATGATGATTTGCGAGAGTAATAAGATTCTCCCGAACAGTAATAATAT
TAAGATATCCAATTCTTCCAAAACAGCGTGATTTGTAATAAAAATAAATAAGGACATATATGTATATAGA
AAGTTGCTTAAACTTTTTAGACCACTTGGAAATATTTTTTATTTATATTTTTCTTCAAATGTAAAGTTTG
GTACCTAAGCTTAAATTCACCTGAAAATGAATTATATGAAAGATTTTACACCACATGTTAAAAAAAACGT
ACAAAAAGCCAAATATTTCCACTCAATAATAATGCATGAATTATAGGTATTTTAAGTTATATTGCTGACG
TAAAATTCAGAAGAGACTACAAGAAAAATTCTGAACATATCTATTCTTAACTATGCTTTTGTGCTTCCAT
ATGTGTCAAAGGATAATGTGGCTCCCTGGGGACAAGGCAAGCTCAGTGTCCCTTCTCGCTGTCTTTTCGA
AAGAGTCATATGTATACCGGCAATAGTAACTTGCCTGATTTATGCATAATGCCGTTGTATTTGCTAGCCA
GTTTTCCACCGCTGTCTGTGGGTTGCGACCATGCTACCTGGTACCTAGGAATAACTTCACCGTAAACAAT
ATTTTCTCTTGCAACGTCAATCAATTTGGTTGCGATACCCAACTTCCTTGCTGTCCTGCACACCCAAATT
CTCGATATGCCAATCTTAAAATCGGGGTACACATTCTGTACCAATCTTCTAGAATCATAAACCATCCAAC
GTCCACGACTAGATGTTTTACCATTGCCCCCATAAAGGTTCTCTATAATTATTATTCCGACCGCCCTGTC
ATTTCTTATGTATACAAACGCTTTGCCTTTTTCTTCTGTGGTACTGTTCCAAATGACATTCTCATCGTGT
GGCGCATTCAGCTCGTTATTCACTAGTGTCATTATCTCCGTCATGGTAATAGTGGACTCTTGTTCCAAAC
TGGAACAACACTCAACTCTATCTCGGGCTATTCTTTTGATTTATAAGGGATTTTGCCGATTTCGGTCTAT
TGGTTAAAAAATGAGCTGATTTAACAAAAATTTAACGCGAATTTTAACAAAATATTAACGTTTACAATTT
TATGGTGCACTCTCAGTACAATCTGCTCTGATGCCGCATAGTTAAGCCAGCCCCGACACCCGCCAACACC
CGCTGACGCGCCCTGACGGGCTTGTCTGCTCCCGGCATCCGCTTACAGACAAGCTGTGACCGTCTCCGGG
AGCTGCATGTGTCAGAGGTTTTCACCGTCATCACCGAAACGCGCGAGACGAAAGGGCCTCGTGATACGCC
TATTTTTATAGGTTAATGTCATGATAATAATGGTTTCTTAGACGTCAGGTGGCACTTTTCGGGGAAATGT
GCGCGGAACCCCTATTTGTTTATTTTTCTAAATACATTCAAATATGTATCCGCTCATGAGACAATAACCC
TGATAAATGCTTCAATAATATTGAAAAAGGAAGAGTATGAGTATTCAACATTTCCGTGTCGCCCTTATTC
CCTTTTTTGCGGCATTTTGCCTTCCTGTTTTTGCTCACCCAGAAACGCTGGTGAAAGTAAAAGATGCTGA
AGATCAGTTGGGTGCACGAGTGGGTTACATCGAACTGGATCTCAACAGCGGTAAGATCCTTGAGAGTTTT
CGCCCCGAAGAACGTTTTCCAATGATGAGCACTTTTAAAGTTCTGCTATGTGGCGCGGTATTATCCCGTA
TTGACGCCGGGCAAGAGCAACTCGGTCGCCGCATACACTATTCTCAGAATGACTTGGTTGAGTACTCACC
AGTCACAGAAAAGCATCTTACGGATGGCATGACAGTAAGAGAATTATGCAGTGCTGCCATAACCATGAGT
GATAACACTGCGGCCAACTTACTTCTGACAACGATCGGAGGACCGAAGGAGCTAACCGCTTTTTTGCACA
ACATGGGGGATCATGTAACTCGCCTTGATCGTTGGGAACCGGAGCTGAATGAAGCCATACCAAACGACGA
GCGTGACACCACGATGCCTGTAGCAATGGCAACAACGTTGCGCAAACTATTAACTGGCGAACTACTTACT
CTAGCTTCCCGGCAACAATTAATAGACTGGATGGAGGCGGATAAAGTTGCAGGACCACTTCTGCGCTCGG
CCCTTCCGGCTGGCTGGTTTATTGCTGATAAATCTGGAGCCGGTGAGCGTGGGTCTCGCGGTATCATTGC
AGCACTGGGGCCAGATGGTAAGCCCTCCCGTATCGTAGTTATCTACACGACGGGGAGTCAGGCAACTATG
GATGAACGAAATAGACAGATCGCTGAGATAGGTGCCTCACTGATTAAGCATTGGTAACTGTCAGACCAAG
TTTACTCATATATACTTTAGATTGATTTAAAACTTCATTTTTAATTTAAAAGGATCTAGGTGAAGATCCT
TTTTGATAATCTCATGACCAAAATCCCTTAACGTGAGTTTTCGTTCCACTGAGCGTCAGACCCCGTAGAA
AAGATCAAAGGATCTTCTTGAGATCCTTTTTTTCTGCGCGTAATCTGCTGCTTGCAAACAAAAAAACCAC
CGCTACCAGCGGTGGTTTGTTTGCCGGATCAAGAGCTACCAACTCTTTTTCCGAAGGTAACTGGCTTCAG
CAGAGCGCAGATACCAAATACTGTTCTTCTAGTGTAGCCGTAGTTAGGCCACCACTTCAAGAACTCTGTA
GCACCGCCTACATACCTCGCTCTGCTAATCCTGTTACCAGTGGCTGCTGCCAGTGGCGATAAGTCGTGTC
TTACCGGGTTGGACTCAAGACGATAGTTACCGGATAAGGCACAGCGGTCGGGCTGAACGGGGGGTTCGTG
CACACAGCCCAGCTTGGAGCGAACGACCTACACCGAACTGAGATACCTACAGCGTGAGCTATGAGAAAGC
GCCACGCTTCCCGAAGGGAGAAAGGCGGACAGGTATCCGGTAAGCGGCAGGGTCGGAACAGGAGAGCGCA
CGAGGGAGCTTCCAGGGGGAAACGCCTGGTATCTTTATAGTCCTGTCGGGTTTCGCCACCTCTGACTTGA
GCGTCGATTTTTGTGATGCTCGTCAGGGGGGCGGAGCCTATGGAAAAACGCCAGCAACGCGGCCTTTTTA
CGGTTCCTGGCCTTTTGCTGGCCTTTTGCTCACATGTTCTTTCCTGCGTTATCCCCTGATTCTGTGGATA
ACCGTATTACCGCCTTTGAGTGAGCTGATACCGCTCGCCGCAGCCGAACGACCGAGCGCAGCGAGTCAGT
GAGCGAGGAAGCGGAAGAGCGCCCAATACGCAAACC
Features (pLannotate 1.2.2; 20 found; start..end, strand, type, name):
     88..109     +  protein_bind   CAP binding site: CAP binding activates transcription in the presence of cAMP. E. coli catabolite activator protein
    124..142     +  promoter       lac UV5 promoter (fragment): E. coli lac promoter with an "up" mutation
    335..865     +  CDS            BEM1 (fragment): BEM1_YEAST - Also known as SRO1. Experimental evidence at protein level: Swiss-Prot protein existence level 1. Necessary for cell polarization during vegetative growth. May link the cytoskeleton to morphogenic determinants on the cell surface. From Saccharomyces cerevisiae (strain ATCC 204508 / S288c) (Baker's yeast).
    887..1594    +  CDS            mCherry: mCherry is a basic (constitutively fluorescent) red fluorescent protein published in 2004, derived from Discosoma sp.. It is reported to be a very rapidly-maturing monomer with low acid sensitivity.
   1637..1774    +  CDS            mini-AID (fragment): minimal degron from the auxin-responsive IAA17 protein of Arabidopsis thaliana (Kubota et al., 2013) acts as an auxin-inducible degron (AID) in the presence of TIR1
   1816..2005    +  terminator     CYC1 terminator: S. cerevisiae CYC1; transcription terminator for CYC1
   2028..2045    +  promoter       T7 promoter (fragment): promoter for bacteriophage T7 RNA polymerase
   2153..2350    -  terminator     TEF terminator: Ashbya gossypii TEF terminator
   2153..3728    -  gene           hphMX6: yeast selectable marker conferring hygromycin resistance
   3841..3859    -  promoter       SP6 promoter: promoter for bacteriophage SP6 RNA polymerase
   4091..4108    +  terminator     PGK1 terminator (fragment): S. cerevisae PGK1; transcription terminator for 3-phosphoglycerate kinase gene
   4323..4373    +  CDS            YB200_YEAST (fragment): Protein inferred from homology: Swiss-Prot protein existence level 3. From Saccharomyces cerevisiae (strain ATCC 204508 / S288c) (Baker's yeast).
   4419..4874    -  CDS            ECO1 (fragment): ECO1_YEAST - Also known as CTF7. Experimental evidence at protein level: Swiss-Prot protein existence level 1. Required for establishment of sister chromatid cohesion during S phase but not for its further maintenance during G2 or M phases or for loading the cohesin complex onto DNA. Interacts with the three known alternate replication factor C (RFC) complexes, suggesting that these complexes have essential but redundant activity in cohesion establishment. Acts by acetylating the cohesin complex component SMC3. In vitro, possesses acetyltransferase activity where it can acetylate itself and co
   4877..5040    +  rep_origin     M13 ori (fragment): M13 bacteriophage origin of replication; arrow indicates direction of (+) strand synthesis
   5041..5090    -  misc_feature   bom (fragment): basis of mobility region from pBR322
   5192..5227    -  CDS            rop (fragment): Rop protein, which maintains plasmids at low copy number; rop
   5322..5426    +  promoter       AmpR promoter: bla
   5427..6287    +  CDS            AmpR: β-lactamase; bla; confers resistance to ampicillin, carbenicillin, and related antibiotics
   6458..7046    +  rep_origin     ori: high-copy-number ColE1/pMB1/pBR322/pUC origin of replication
   7229..75      +  CDS            lacI (fragment) (across the origin): lac repressor; lacI; The lac repressor binds to the lac operator to inhibit transcription in E. coli. This inhibition can be relieved by adding lactose or isopropyl-β-D-thiogalactopyranoside (IPTG).
