[The description below was written by a language model from this plasmid's Addgene catalogue record and pLannotate feature annotations shown in this document.]
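Description:
Hygro-Bem1-mCherry-AID is a yeast genomic integration (tagging) template built on the pG23A backbone, designed to fuse mCherry and an auxin-inducible degron to the C-terminus of the endogenous Bem1 polarity protein in Saccharomyces cerevisiae. It is maintained in E. coli through a high-copy ColE1/pUC-type origin and an ampicillin resistance gene. No yeast replication origin or centromere is annotated, which fits a construct meant to act by chromosomal integration rather than episomal maintenance. The two sequence records, depositor and NGS, are both 7,246 nt and carry essentially the same features in the same order with different start coordinates.

The payload is arranged as a homology-flanked cassette. A partial BEM1 C-terminal coding fragment has no yeast promoter annotated upstream, so expression would depend on the native BEM1 promoter after integration. This fragment is followed by mCherry, a mini-AID degron derived from Arabidopsis IAA17, and the CYC1 terminator. Downstream, in the opposite orientation, lies an hphMX hygromycin resistance cassette with the Ashbya gossypii TEF terminator, which allows selection of yeast transformants. It is followed by the catalogued 600 bp BEM1 downstream sequence, which serves as the second homology arm. The annotation tool also labels short fragments of other yeast genes (YB200, ECO1, CDC14) in or near the flanking regions, and the record does not explain these.

Recombination at the BEM1 locus should yield red-fluorescent Bem1 that can be imaged. In strains expressing the TIR1 F-box protein, which is not supplied on this plasmid, the tagged protein can be depleted by adding auxin. The associated work concerns modelling of yeast polarity, epistasis and fitness.
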