Addgene plasmid #173925: Hygro-Bem1-mCherry-AID
Purpose: Plasmid designed for the genomic tagging of saccharomyces cerevisiae Bem1 with mCherry-AID
Depositing lab: Liedwij Laan. Depositing organization: Delft University of Technology. Publication: A tractable physical model for the yeast polarity predicts epistasis and fitness. Daalman WK, Sweep E, Laan L. Philos Trans R Soc Lond B Biol Sci. 2023 May 22;378(1877):20220044. doi: 10.1098/rstb.2022.0044. Epub 2023 Apr 3. PubMed 37004720.
Backbone
  Vector backbone: pG23A
  Selectable markers: Hygromycin
Growth in bacteria
  Bacterial resistance: Ampicillin, 100 μg/mL
  Growth temperature: 37°C
  Growth strain: DH5alpha
  Copy number: Unknown
Gene/Insert 1
  Gene/Insert name: Partial Bem1 C-terminus
  Species: S. cerevisiae (budding yeast)
  Insert size (bp): 1436
  Tag / fusion protein: mCherry- AID (C terminal on backbone)
Gene/Insert 2
  Gene/Insert name: hygromycin marker (alt name: HPHMX4)
  Species: S. cerevisiae (budding yeast)
  Insert size (bp): 1897
Gene/Insert 3
  Gene/Insert name: Bem1 downstream sequence
  Species: S. cerevisiae (budding yeast)
  Insert size (bp): 600
Resource information
  A portion of this plasmid was derived from a plasmid made by: Derived from Addgene plasmid 102884.
Terms and licenses: Academic/Nonprofit Terms; Industry Terms: Not Available to Industry
How to cite: Hygro-Bem1-mCherry-AID was a gift from Liedwij Laan (Addgene plasmid # 173925 ; http://n2t.net/addgene:173925 ; RRID:Addgene_173925)
